>Addgene plasmid #123032 | pWS484 | addgene full sequence | sequence record 240628 | Addgene NGS Result
AGTCGGTCTCAAACGGGTAGTCCATCGTTGTAGGATACTGTATGTACATACAGTATACCTCGCAACTACT
GTATATAAACACAGTAATTAACTTGTAATATTCTAATCAATTGATGAGACCAGACCAATAAAAAACGCCC
GGCGGCAACCGAGCGTTCTGAACAAATCCAGATGGAGTTCTGAGGTCATTACTGGATCTATCAACAGGAG
TCCAAGCGAGCTCGATATCAAATTACGCCCCGCCCTGCCACTCATCGCAGTACTGTTGTAATTCATTAAG
CATTCTGCCGACATGGAAGCCATCACAAACGGCATGATGAACCTGAATCGCCAGCGGCATCAGCACCTTG
TCGCCTTGCGTATAATATTTGCCCATGGTGAAAACGGGGGCGAAGAAGTTGTCCATATTGGCCACGTTTA
AATCAAAACTGGTGAAACTCACCCAGGGATTGGCTGAAACGAAAAACATATTCTCAATAAACCCTTTAGG
GAAATAGGCCAGGTTTTCACCGTAACACGCCACATCTTGCGAATATATGTGTAGAAACTGCCGGAAATCG
TCGTGGTATTCACTCCAGAGCGATGAAAACGTTTCAGTTTGCTCATGGAAAACGGTGTAACAAGGGTGAA
CACTATCCCATATCACCAGCTCACCGTCTTTCATTGCCATACGAAATTCCGGATGAGCATTCATCAGGCG
GGCAAGAATGTGAATAAAGGCCGGATAAAACTTGTGCTTATTTTTCTTTACGGTCTTTAAAAAGGCCGTA
ATATCCAGCTGAACGGTCTGGTTATAGGTACATTGAGCAACTGACTGAAATGCCTCAAAATGTTCTTTAC
GATGCCATTGGGATATATCAACGGTGGTATATCCAGTGATTTTTTTCTCCATTTTAGCTTCCTTAGCTCC
TGAAAATCTCGATAACTCAAAAAATACGCCCGGTAGTGATCTTATTTCATTATGGTGAAAGTTGGAACCT
CTTACGTGCCCGATCAATCATGACCAAAATCCCTTAACGTGAGTTTTCGTTCCACTGAGCGTCAGACCCC
GTAGAAAAGATCAAAGGATCTTCTTGAGATCCTTTTTTTCTGCGCGTAATCTGCTGCTTGCAAACAAAAA
AACCACCGCTACCAGCGGTGGTTTGTTTGCCGGATCAAGAGCTACCAACTCTTTTTCCGAAGGTAACTGG
CTTCAGCAGAGCGCAGATACCAAATACTGTTCTTCTAGTGTAGCCGTAGTTAGGCCACCACTTCAAGAAC
TCTGTAGCACCGCCTACATACCTCGCTCTGCTAATCCTGTTACCAGTGGCTGCTGCCAGTGGCGATAAGT
CGTGTCTTACCGGGTTGGACTCAAGACGATAGTTACCGGATAAGGCGCAGCGGTCGGGCTGAACGGGGGG
TTCGTGCACACAGCCCAGCTTGGAGCGAACGACCTACACCGAACTGAGATACCTACAGCGTGAGCTATGA
GAAAGCGCCACGCTTCCCGAAGGGAGAAAGGCGGACAGGTATCCGGTAAGCGGCAGGGTCGGAACAGGAG
AGCGCACGAGGGAGCTTCCAGGGGGAAACGCCTGGTATCTTTATAGTCCTGTCGGGTTTCGCCACCTCTG
ACTTGAGCGTCGATTTTTGTGATGCTCGTCAGGGGGGCGGAGCCTATGGAAAAACGCCAGCAACGCGGCC
TTTTTACGGTTCCTGGCCTTTTGCTGGCCTTTTGCTCACATGTTCTTTCCTGCGTTATCCCCTGATTCTG
TGGATAACCGT
Features (pLannotate 1.2.2; 4 found; start..end, strand, type, name):
    128..162     -  terminator     lambda t0 terminator: minimal transcription terminator from phage lambda (Scholtissek and Grosse, 1987)
    236..892     -  CDS            cat: CAT_ECOLX - Experimental evidence at protein level: Swiss-Prot protein existence level 1. This enzyme is an effector of chloramphenicol resistance in bacteria. From Escherichia coli. This protein is used as a marker in many commonly used cloning vectors, such as pACYC184.
    893..990     -  promoter       cat promoter: promoter of the E. coli cat gene encoding chloramphenicol acetyltransferase
   1074..1662    +  rep_origin     ori: high-copy-number ColE1/pMB1/pBR322/pUC origin of replication
