[The description below was written by a language model from this plasmid's Addgene catalogue record and pLannotate feature annotations shown in this document.]
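Description:
pWS484 is a small part-storage plasmid (about 1.8 kb) built on pYTK001, the entry vector of the yeast modular cloning toolkit, and catalogued as a yeast expression vector. In practice it carries no yeast replication origin or yeast selectable marker in the annotated sequence. It is propagated only in E. coli, using a high-copy ColE1/pUC-type origin and a chloramphenicol acetyltransferase (cat) gene. That gene is driven by its native promoter and followed by the phage lambda t0 terminator. These four backbone elements are the only features the automated annotation detected, so the insert itself falls in the short unannotated stretch of the sequence.

The recorded payload is "LexO (2x) [2a]", described as a LexA UAS: two copies of the LexA operator, the DNA site bound by the bacterial LexA repressor's DNA-binding domain. The "[2a]" label suggests that the part occupies the upstream sub-position of a split promoter slot in the toolkit's assembly scheme. There it would be joined to a separate core promoter part to make a synthetic promoter responsive to LexA-based synthetic transcription factors. The record does not state the exact flanking overhangs or restriction sites. The cloning method is listed as Gateway, although pYTK001-derived parts are normally used in Golden Gate-type assembly, and nothing in the feature table resolves this discrepancy. The species is listed as S. cerevisiae, which reflects the intended host rather than the origin of the operator. The plasmid comes from work on engineering a yeast model cell for tuning GPCR signalling, where orthogonal operator-containing promoters of this type can be used to redirect and adjust pathway transcriptional output.
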