Addgene plasmid #123032: pWS484
Purpose: LexA UAS
Depositing lab: Tom Ellis. Depositing organization: Imperial College London. Publication: Engineering a Model Cell for Rational Tuning of GPCR Signaling. Shaw WM, Yamauchi H, Mead J, Gowers GF, Bell DJ, Oling D, Larsson N, Wigglesworth M, Ladds G, Ellis T. Cell. 2019 Apr 18;177(3):782-796.e27. doi: 10.1016/j.cell.2019.02.023. Epub 2019 Apr 4. PubMed 30955892.
Backbone
  Vector backbone: pYTK001
  Vector type: Yeast Expression
Growth in bacteria
  Bacterial resistance: Chloramphenicol, 25 μg/mL
  Growth temperature: 37°C
  Growth strain: NEB Turbo Competent E. coli
  Copy number: High Copy
Gene/Insert
  Gene/Insert name: LexO (2x) [2a]
  Species: S. cerevisiae (budding yeast)
  Cloning method: Gateway Cloning
Terms and licenses: Academic/Nonprofit Terms; Industry Terms: Not Available to Industry
Depositor comments: Please visit https://www.biorxiv.org/content/10.1101/390559v1 for bioRxiv preprint.
How to cite: pWS484 was a gift from Tom Ellis (Addgene plasmid # 123032 ; http://n2t.net/addgene:123032 ; RRID:Addgene_123032)
